Addgene plasmid #185629: pEPQDKN0760
Purpose: Modified tobacco rattle virus RNA2 vector expressing an sgRNA fused to trucated flowering locus T (BsaI-domesticated) which targets phytoene desaturase (PDS) of Nicotiana benthamiana
Depositing lab: Nicola Patron. Depositing organization: Earlham Institute. Publication: Reconstitution of monoterpene indole alkaloid biosynthesis in genome engineered Nicotiana benthamiana. Dudley QM, Jo S, Guerrero DAS, Chhetry M, Smedley MA, Harwood WA, Sherden NH, O'Connor SE, Caputi L, Patron NJ. Commun Biol. 2022 Sep 10;5(1):949. doi: 10.1038/s42003-022-03904-w. PubMed 36088516.
Backbone
  Vector backbone: pTRV2 (SPDK3888)
  Vector type: CRISPR, Synthetic Biology
Growth in bacteria
  Bacterial resistance: Kanamycin, 50 μg/mL
  Growth temperature: 37°C
  Growth strain: DH5alpha
  Copy number: High Copy
Gene/Insert
  Gene/Insert name: sgRNA (alt name: pTRV2-PEBVp-NbPDS-msgRNA-tFT(BsaI-domesticated))
  Cloning method: Restriction Enzyme; 5′ cloning site unknown (unknown if destroyed); 3′ cloning site unknown (unknown if destroyed)
  Sequencing primers: 5′ unknown
Terms and licenses: Academic/Nonprofit Terms; Industry Terms: Not Available to Industry
How to cite: pEPQDKN0760 was a gift from Nicola Patron (Addgene plasmid # 185629 ; http://n2t.net/addgene:185629 ; RRID:Addgene_185629)
