[The description below was written by a language model from this plasmid's Addgene catalogue record and pLannotate feature annotations shown in this document.]
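Description:
pEPQDKN0760 is an Agrobacterium binary vector built on the pTRV2 (SPDK3888) backbone. It carries a modified cDNA copy of tobacco rattle virus RNA2 engineered to deliver a CRISPR guide RNA into Nicotiana benthamiana. The roughly 11.1 kb plasmid is selected with kanamycin (an aphA-3-type KanR gene). It replicates in E. coli from a high-copy ColE1/pUC-type origin with an adjacent bom site. The pVS1 oriV, RepA and StaA functions provide replication and stable maintenance in Agrobacterium.

The viral cassette lies between the nopaline-type left and right T-DNA borders. An enhanced CaMV 35S promoter with a duplicated enhancer launches transcription of the TRV RNA2 sequence, which includes the viral coat protein gene. Downstream of the coat protein is the payload, which the insert name says is driven by the PEBV subgenomic promoter, although the feature table does not annotate this element. The payload is an sgRNA consisting of a spacer targeting the N. benthamiana phytoene desaturase (PDS) gene and the Streptococcus pyogenes Cas9 scaffold. It is fused at its 3′ end to a truncated Arabidopsis Flowering Locus T sequence from which BsaI sites have been removed. Such FT fragments generally serve as RNA mobility signals that promote movement of the guide towards meristematic tissue. The viral 3′ tRNA-like structure is followed by a hammerhead ribozyme that trims the transcript to an authentic viral end, and then by the NOS terminator.

The record supports use in virus-delivered genome editing, and the associated publication concerns genome-engineered N. benthamiana. TRV is bipartite, so an RNA1 construct would normally be co-delivered. No Cas9 gene is annotated on this plasmid, so the nuclease must be supplied separately. Loss of PDS typically causes photobleaching, which makes this guide a convenient visual reporter of editing.
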