Features (pLannotate 1.2.2; 20 found; start..end, strand, type, name):
    425..449     +  misc_feature   LB T-DNA repeat: left border repeat from nopaline C58 T-DNA
    552..572     -  misc_feature   MCS (fragment): pUC18/19 multiple cloning site
    647..1321    +  promoter       CaMV 35S promoter (enhanced): cauliflower mosaic virus 35S promoter with a duplicated enhancer region
   1881..2492    +  CDS            CP: CAPSD_TRVPP - Experimental evidence at protein level: Swiss-Prot protein existence level 1. Capsid protein self-assembles to form rod-shaped virions about 22 nm in diameter with a central canal enclosing the viral genomic RNA. From Tobacco rattle virus (isolate PpK20) (TRV).
   2926..3001    +  misc_RNA       gRNA scaffold: guide RNA scaffold for the Streptococcus pyogenes CRISPR/Cas9 system
   3009..3107    +  CDS            FT (fragment): FT_ARATH - Experimental evidence at protein level: Swiss-Prot protein existence level 1. Component of the mobile flower-promoting signal (floral stimulus or florigen). Promotes the transition from vegetative growth to flowering. Required for 'SEPALLATA3' (SEP3) and 'FRUITFULL' (FUL) accumulation in mature rosette leaves. Seems to acts in parallel with 'LEAFY' to induce flowering by regulating 'APETALA1'. Translated in leaves and then transported to the shoot apical meristem where it activates the transcription of several floral meristem identity genes. May play a role in both the autonomous an
   3472..3511    +  ncRNA          TLS-PK6: Accession: RF01101 - Pseudoknot of tRNA-like structure
   3507..3562    +  ncRNA          Hammerhead 3: Accession: RF00008 - Hammerhead ribozyme (type III)
   3572..3590    +  CDS            9xHis (fragment): 9xHis affinity tag
   3625..3877    +  terminator     NOS terminator: nopaline synthase terminator and poly(A) signal
   3899..3923    +  misc_feature   RB T-DNA repeat: right border repeat from nopaline C58 T-DNA
   4263..4664    +  CDS            Y4CG_SINFN (fragment): Protein inferred from homology: Swiss-Prot protein existence level 3. From Sinorhizobium fredii (strain NBRC 101917 / NGR234).
   5224..5853    +  CDS            pVS1 StaA: stability protein from the Pseudomonas plasmid pVS1 (Heeb et al., 2000)
   6282..7355    +  CDS            pVS1 RepA: replication protein from the Pseudomonas plasmid pVS1 (Heeb et al., 2000)
   7421..7615    +  rep_origin     pVS1 oriV: origin of replication for the Pseudomonas plasmid pVS1 (Heeb et al., 2000)
   7818..7857    +  CDS            rop (fragment): Rop protein, which maintains plasmids at low copy number; rop
   7959..8099    +  misc_feature   bom: basis of mobility region from pBR322
   8285..8873    -  rep_origin     ori: high-copy-number ColE1/pMB1/pBR322/pUC origin of replication
   8981..9050    -  ncRNA          RNA-OUT: Accession: RF00240 - RNA-OUT
  10298..11092   -  CDS            KanR: aminoglycoside phosphotransferase; aphA-3; confers resistance to kanamycin
>Addgene plasmid #185629 | pEPQDKN0760 | addgene full sequence | sequence record 368559 | Addgene NGS Result
TTATTATTTCCTTCCTCTTTTCTACAGTATTTAAAGATACCCCAAGAAGCTAATTATAACAAGACGAACT
CCAATTCACTGTTCCTTGCATTCTAAAACCTTAAATACCAGAAAACAGCTTTTTCAAAGTTGTTTTCAAA
GTTGGCGTATAACATAGTATCGACGGAGCCGATTTTGAAACCGCGGTGATCACAGGCAGCAACGCTCTGT
CATCGTTACAATCAACATGCTACCCTCCGCGAGATCATCCGTGTTTCAAACCCGGCAGCTTAGTTGCCGT
TCTTCCGAATAGCATCGGTAACATGAGCAAAGTCTGCCGCCTTACAACGGCTCTCCCGCTGACGCCGTCC
CGGACTGATGGGCTGCCTGTATCGAGTGGTGATTTTGTGCCGAGCTGCCGGTCGGGGAGCTGTTGGCTGG
CTGGTGGCAGGATATATTGTGGTGTAAACAAATTGACGCTTAGACAACTTAATAACACATTGCGGACGTT
TTTAATGTACTGAATTAACGCCGAATTAATTCCTAGGCCACCATGTTGGGCCCGGCGCGCCAAGCTTGCA
TGCCTGCAGGTCAACATGGTGGAGCACGACACTCTCGTCTACTCCAAGAATATCAAAGATACAGTCTCAG
AAGACCAGAGGGCTATTGAGACTTTTCAACAAAGGGTAATATCGGGAAACCTCCTCGGATTCCATTGCCC
AGCTATCTGTCACTTCATCGAAAGGACAGTAGAAAAGGAAGATGGCTTCTACAAATGCCATCATTGCGAT
AAAGGAAAGGCTATCGTTCAAGATGCCTCTACCGACAGTGGTCCCAAAGATGGACCCCCACCCACGAGGA
ACATCGTGGAAAAAGAAGACGTTCCAACCACGTCTTCAAAGCAAGTGGATTGATGTGATGGTCAACATGG
TGGAGCACGACACTCTCGTCTACTCCAAGAATATCAAAGATACAGTCTCAGAAGACCAGAGGGCTATTGA
GACTTTTCAACAAAGGGTAATATCGGGAAACCTCCTCGGATTCCATTGCCCAGCTATCTGTCACTTCATC
GAAAGGACAGTAGAAAAGGAAGATGGCTTCTACAAATGCCATCATTGCGATAAAGGAAAGGCTATCGTTC
AAGATGCCTCTACCGACAGTGGTCCCAAAGATGGACCCCCACCCACGAGGAACATCGTGGAAAAAGAAGA
CGTTCCAACCACGTCTTCAAAGCAAGTGGATTGATGTGATATCTCCACTGACGTAAGGGATGACGCACAA
TCCCACTATCCTTCGCAAGACCCTTCCTCTATATAAGGAAGTTCATTTCATTTGGAGAGGATAAAACATT
GCACCTATGGTGTTGCCCTGGCTGGGGTATGTCAGTGATCGCAGTAGAATGTACTAATTGACAAGTTGGA
GAATACGGTAGAACGTCCTTATCCAACACAGCCTTTATCCCTCTCCCTGACGAGGTTTTTGTCAGTGTAA
TATTTCTTTTTGAACTATCCAGCTTAGTACCGTACGGGAAAGTGACTGGTGTGCTTATCTTTGAAATGTT
ACTTTGGGTTTCGGTTCTTTAGGTTAGTAAGAAAGCACTTGTCTTCTCATACAAAGGAAAACCTGAGACG
TATCGCTTACGAAAGTAGCAATGAAAGAAAGGTGGTGGTTTTAATCGCTACCGCAAAAACGATGGGGTCG
TTTTAATTAACTTCTCCTACGCAAGCGTCTAAACGGACGTTGGGGTTTTGCTAGTTTCTTTAGAGAAAAC
TAGCTAAGTCTTTAATGTTATCATTAGAGATGGCATAAATATAATACTTGTGTCTGCTGATAAGATCATT
TTAATTTGGACGATTAGACTTGTTGAACTACAGGTTACTGAATCACTTGCGCTAATCAACATGGGAGATA
TGTACGATGAATCATTTGACAAGTCGGGCGGTCCTGCTGACTTGATGGACGATTCTTGGGTGGAATCAGT
TTCGTGGAAAGATCTGTTGAAGAAGTTACACAGCATAAAATTTGCACTACAGTCTGGTAGAGATGAGATC
ACTGGGTTACTAGCGGCACTGAATAGACAGTGTCCTTATTCACCATATGAGCAGTTTCCAGATAAGAAGG
TGTATTTCCTTTTAGACTCACGGGCTAACAGTGCTCTTGGTGTGATTCAGAACGCTTCAGCGTTCAAGAG
ACGAGCTGATGAGAAGAATGCAGTGGCGGGTGTTACAAATATTCCTGCGAATCCAAACACAACGGTTACG
ACGAACCAAGGGAGTACTACTACTACCAAGGCGAACACTGGCTCGACTTTGGAAGAAGACTTGTACACTT
ATTACAAATTCGATGATGCCTCTACAGCTTTCCACAAATCTCTAACTTCGTTAGAGAACATGGAGTTGAA
GAGTTATTACCGAAGGAACTTTGAGAAAGTATTCGGGATTAAGTTTGGTGGAGCAGCTGCTAGTTCATCT
GCACCGCCTCCAGCGAGTGGAGGTCCGATACGTCCTAATCCCTAGGGATTTAAGGACGTGAACTCTGTTG
AGATCTCTGTGAAATTCAGAGGGTGGGTGATACCATATTCACTGATGCCATTAGCGACATCTAAATAGGG
CTAATTGTGACTAATTTGAGGGAATTTCCTTTACCATTGACGTCAGTGTCGTTGGTAGCATTTGAGTTTC
GGCACACAAGGTTAAAAACGCTGTAGTAATACATGCGCAAGAACAGGCTGAGCATCTTGTTCTGGGGTTT
CACACTATCTTTAGAGAAAGTGTTAAGTTAATTAAGTTATCTTAATTAAGAGCATAATTATACTGATTTG
TCTCTCGTTGATAGAGTCTATCATTCTGTTATTAAAAATTTGACAACTCGGTTTGCTGACCTACTGGTCA
CTGTATCACTTACCCGAGTTAACGAGTCTAGAAACTTGGTAGTAGCGACTCCATGGTTTTAGAGCTAGAA
ATAGCAAGTTAAAATAAGGCTAGTCCGTTATCAACTTGAAAAAGTGGCACCGAGTCGGTGCTCCCTAGTC
TATAAATATAAGAGATCCTCTTATAGTAAGCAGAGTTGTTGGAGACGTTCTTGATCCGTTTAATAGATCA
ATCACTCTAAAGGTTACTTATGGCCAAAGTGCCGGGCATGTCCCGAAGACATTAAACTACGGTTCTTTAA
GTAGATCCGTGTCTGAAGTTTTAGGTTCAATTTAAACCTACGAGATTGACATTCTCGACTGATCTTGATT
GATCGGTAAGTCTTTTGTAATTTAATTTTCTTTTTGATTTTATTTTAAATTGTTATCTGTTTCTGTGTAT
AGACTGTTTGAGATCGGCGTTTGGCCGACTCATTGTCTTACCATAGGGGAACGGACTTTGTTTGTGTTGT
TATTTTATTTGTATTTTATTAAAATTCTCAACGATCTGAAAAAGCCTCGCGGCTAAGAGATTGTTGGGGG
GTGAGTAAGTACTTTTAAAGTGATGATGGTTACAAAGGCAAAAGGGGTAAAACCCCTCGCCTACGTAAGC
GTTATTACGCCCGTCTGTACTTATATCAGTACACTGACGAGTCCCTAAAGGACGAAACGGGAGAACGCTA
GCCACCACCACCACCACCACGTGTGAATTACAGGTGACCAGCTCGAATTTCCCCGATCGTTCAAACATTT
GGCAATAAAGTTTCTTAAGATTGAATCCTGTTGCCGGTCTTGCGATGATTATCATATAATTTCTGTTGAA
TTACGTTAAGCATGTAATAATTAACATGTAATGCATGACGTTATTTATGAGATGGGTTTTTATGATTAGA
GTCCCGCAATTATACATTTAATACGCGATAGAAAACAAAATATAGCGCGCAAACTAGGATAAATTATCGC
GCGCGGTGTCATCTATGTTACTAGATCGGGAATTAAACTATCAGTGTTTGACAGGATATATTGGCGGGTA
AACCTAAGAGAAAAGAGCGTTTATTAGAATAATCGGATATTTAAAAGGGCGTGAAAAGGTTTATCCGTTC
GTCCATTTGTATGTGCATGCCAACCACAGGGTTCCCCTCGGGATCAAAGTACTTTGATCCAACCCCTCCG
CTGCTATAGTGCAGTCGGCTTCTGACGTTCAGTGCAGCCGTCTTCTGAAAACGACATGTCGCACAAGTCC
TAAGTTACGCGACAGGCTGCCGCCCTGCCCTTTTCCTGGCGTTTTCTTGTCGCGTGTTTTAGTCGCATAA
AGTAGAATACTTGCGACTAGAACCGGAGACATTACGCCATGAACAAGAGCGCCGCCGCTGGCCTGCTGGG
CTATGCCCGCGTCAGCACCGACGACCAGGACTTGACCAACCAACGGGCCGAACTGCACGCGGCCGGCTGC
ACCAAGCTGTTTTCCGAGAAGATCACCGGCACCAGGCGCGACCGCCCGGAGCTGGCCAGGATGCTTGACC
ACCTACGCCCTGGCGACGTTGTGACAGTGACCAGGCTAGACCGCCTGGCCCGCAGCACCCGCGACCTACT
GGACATTGCCGAGCGCATCCAGGAGGCCGGCGCGGGCCTGCGTAGCCTGGCAGAGCCGTGGGCCGACACC
ACCACGCCGGCCGGCCGCATGGTGTTGACCGTGTTCGCCGGCATTGCCGAGTTCGAGCGTTCCCTAATCA
TCGACCGCACCCGGAGCGGGCGCGAGGCCGCCAAGGCCCGAGGCGTGAAGTTTGGCCCCCGCCCTACCCT
CACCCCGGCACAGATCGCGCACGCCCGCGAGCTGATCGACCAGGAAGGCCGCACCGTGAAAGAGGCGGCT
GCACTGCTTGGCGTGCATCGCTCGACCCTGTACCGCGCACTTGAGCGCAGCGAGGAAGTGACGCCCACCG
AGGCCAGGCGGCGCGGTGCCTTCCGTGAGGACGCATTGACCGAGGCCGACGCCCTGGCGGCCGCCGAGAA
TGAACGCCAAGAGGAACAAGCATGAAACCGCACCAGGACGGCCAGGACGAACCGTTTTTCATTACCGAAG
AGATCGAGGCGGAGATGATCGCGGCCGGGTACGTGTTCGAGCCGCCCGCGCACGTCTCAACCGTGCGGCT
GCATGAAATCCTGGCCGGTTTGTCTGATGCCAAGCTGGCGGCCTGGCCGGCCAGCTTGGCCGCTGAAGAA
ACCGAGCGCCGCCGTCTAAAAAGGTGATGTGTATTTGAGTAAAACAGCTTGCGTCATGCGGTCGCTGCGT
ATATGATGCGATGAGTAAATAAACAAATACGCAAGGGGAACGCATGAAGGTTATCGCTGTACTTAACCAG
AAAGGCGGGTCAGGCAAGACGACCATCGCAACCCATCTAGCCCGCGCCCTGCAACTCGCCGGGGCCGATG
TTCTGTTAGTCGATTCCGATCCCCAGGGCAGTGCCCGCGATTGGGCGGCCGTGCGGGAAGATCAACCGCT
AACCGTTGTCGGCATCGACCGCCCGACGATTGACCGCGACGTGAAGGCCATCGGCCGGCGCGACTTCGTA
GTGATCGACGGAGCGCCCCAGGCGGCGGACTTGGCTGTGTCCGCGATCAAGGCAGCCGACTTCGTGCTGA
TTCCGGTGCAGCCAAGCCCTTACGACATATGGGCCACCGCCGACCTGGTGGAGCTGGTTAAGCAGCGCAT
TGAGGTCACGGATGGAAGGCTACAAGCGGCCTTTGTCGTGTCGCGGGCGATCAAAGGCACGCGCATCGGC
GGTGAGGTTGCCGAGGCGCTGGCCGGGTACGAGCTGCCCATTCTTGAGTCCCGTATCACGCAGCGCGTGA
GCTACCCAGGCACTGCCGCCGCCGGCACAACCGTTCTTGAATCAGAACCCGAGGGCGACGCTGCCCGCGA
GGTCCAGGCGCTGGCCGCTGAAATTAAATCAAAACTCATTTGAGTTAATGAGGTAAAGAGAAAATGAGCA
AAAGCACAAACACGCTAAGTGCCGGCCGTCCGAGCGCACGCAGCAGCAAGGCTGCAACGTTGGCCAGCCT
GGCAGACACGCCAGCCATGAAGCGGGTCAACTTTCAGTTGCCGGCGGAGGATCACACCAAGCTGAAGATG
TACGCGGTACGCCAAGGCAAGACCATTACCGAGCTGCTATCTGAATACATCGCGCAGCTACCAGAGTAAA
TGAGCAAATGAATAAATGAGTAGATGAATTTTAGCGGCTAAAGGAGGCGGCATGGAAAATCAAGAACAAC
CAGGCACCGACGCCGTGGAATGCCCCATGTGTGGAGGAACGGGCGGTTGGCCAGGCGTAAGCGGCTGGGT
TGCCTGCCGGCCCTGCAATGGCACTGGAACCCCCAAGCCCGAGGAATCGGCGTGAGCGGTCGCAAACCAT
CCGGCCCGGTACAAATCGGCGCGGCGCTGGGTGATGACCTGGTGGAGAAGTTGAAGGCCGCGCAGGCCGC
CCAGCGGCAACGCATCGAGGCAGAAGCACGCCCCGGTGAATCGTGGCAAGCGGCCGCTGATCGAATCCGC
AAAGAATCCCGGCAACCGCCGGCAGCCGGTGCGCCGTCGATTAGGAAGCCGCCCAAGGGCGACGAGCAAC
CAGATTTTTTCGTTCCGATGCTCTATGACGTGGGCACCCGCGATAGTCGCAGCATCATGGACGTGGCCGT
TTTCCGTCTGTCGAAGCGTGACCGACGAGCTGGCGAGGTGATCCGCTACGAGCTTCCAGACGGGCACGTA
GAGGTTTCCGCAGGGCCGGCCGGCATGGCCAGTGTGTGGGATTACGACCTGGTACTGATGGCGGTTTCCC
ATCTAACCGAATCCATGAACCGATACCGGGAAGGGAAGGGAGACAAGCCCGGCCGCGTGTTCCGTCCACA
CGTTGCGGACGTACTCAAGTTCTGCCGGCGAGCCGATGGCGGAAAGCAGAAAGACGACCTGGTAGAAACC
TGCATTCGGTTAAACACCACGCACGTTGCCATGCAGCGTACGAAGAAGGCCAAGAACGGCCGCCTGGTGA
CGGTATCCGAGGGTGAAGCCTTGATTAGCCGCTACAAGATCGTAAAGAGCGAAACCGGGCGGCCGGAGTA
CATCGAGATCGAGCTAGCTGATTGGATGTACCGCGAGATCACAGAAGGCAAGAACCCGGACGTGCTGACG
GTTCACCCCGATTACTTTTTGATCGATCCCGGCATCGGCCGTTTTCTCTACCGCCTGGCACGCCGCGCCG
CAGGCAAGGCAGAAGCCAGATGGTTGTTCAAGACGATCTACGAACGCAGTGGCAGCGCCGGAGAGTTCAA
GAAGTTCTGTTTCACCGTGCGCAAGCTGATCGGGTCAAATGACCTGCCGGAGTACGATTTGAAGGAGGAG
GCGGGGCAGGCTGGCCCGATCCTAGTCATGCGCTACCGCAACCTGATCGAGGGCGAAGCATCCGCCGGTT
CCTAATGTACGGAGCAGATGCTAGGGCAAATTGCCCTAGCAGGGGAAAAAGGTCGAAAAGGTCTCTTTCC
TGTGGATAGCACGTACATTGGGAACCCAAAGCCGTACATTGGGAACCGGAACCCGTACATTGGGAACCCA
AAGCCGTACATTGGGAACCGGTCACACATGTAAGTGACTGATATAAAAGAGAAAAAAGGCGATTTTTCCG
CCTAAAACTCTTTAAAACTTATTAAAACTCTTAAAACCCGCCTGGCCTGTGCATAACTGTCTGGCCAGCG
CACAGCCGAAGAGCTGCAAAAAGCGCCTACCCTTCGGTCGCTGCGCTCCCTACGCCCCGCCGCTTCGCGT
CGGCCTATCGCGGCCGCTGGCCGCTCAAAAATGGCTGGCCTACGGCCAGGCAATCTACCAGGGCGCGGAC
AAGCCGCGCCGTCGCCACTCGACCGCCGGCGCCCACATCAAGGCACCCTGCCTCGCGCGTTTCGGTGATG
ACGGTGAAAACCTCTGACACATGCAGCTCCCGGAGACGGTCACAGCTTGTCTGTAAGCGGATGCCGGGAG
CAGACAAGCCCGTCAGGGCGCGTCAGCGGGTGTTGGCGGGTGTCGGGGCGCAGCCATGACCCAGTCACGT
AGCGATAGCGGAGTGTATACTGGCTTAACTATGCGGCATCAGAGCAGATTGTACTGAGAGTGCACCATAT
GCGGTGTGAAATACCGCACAGATGCGTAAGGAGAAAATACCGCATCAGGCGCTCTTCCGCTTCCTCGCTC
ACTGACTCGCTGCGCTCGGTCGTTCGGCTGCGGCGAGCGGTATCAGCTCACTCAAAGGCGGTAATACGGT
TATCCACAGAATCAGGGGATAACGCAGGAAAGAACATGTGAGCAAAAGGCCAGCAAAAGGCCAGGAACCG
TAAAAAGGCCGCGTTGCTGGCGTTTTTCCATAGGCTCCGCCCCCCTGACGAGCATCACAAAAATCGACGC
TCAAGTCAGAGGTGGCGAAACCCGACAGGACTATAAAGATACCAGGCGTTTCCCCCTGGAAGCTCCCTCG
TGCGCTCTCCTGTTCCGACCCTGCCGCTTACCGGATACCTGTCCGCCTTTCTCCCTTCGGGAAGCGTGGC
GCTTTCTCATAGCTCACGCTGTAGGTATCTCAGTTCGGTGTAGGTCGTTCGCTCCAAGCTGGGCTGTGTG
CACGAACCCCCCGTTCAGCCCGACCGCTGCGCCTTATCCGGTAACTATCGTCTTGAGTCCAACCCGGTAA
GACACGACTTATCGCCACTGGCAGCAGCCACTGGTAACAGGATTAGCAGAGCGAGGTATGTAGGCGGTGC
TACAGAGTTCTTGAAGTGGTGGCCTAACTACGGCTACACTAGAAGGACAGTATTTGGTATCTGCGCTCTG
CTGAAGCCAGTTACCTTCGGAAAAAGAGTTGGTAGCTCTTGATCCGGCAAACAAACCACCGCTGGTAGCG
GTGGTTTTTTTGTTTGCAAGCAGCAGATTACGCGCAGAAAAAAAGGATCTCAAGAAGATCCTTTGATCTT
TTCTACGGGGTCTGACGCTCAGTGGAACGAAAACTCACGTTAAGGGCTGATGAATCCCCTAATGATTTTT
ATCAAAATCATTAAGTTAAGGTAGATACACATCTTGTCATATGATCAAATGGTTTCGCCAAAAATCAATA
ATCAGACAACAAAATGTGCGAACTCGATATTTTACACGACTCTCTTTACCAATTCTGCCCCGAATTACAC
TTAAAACGACTCAACAGCTTAACGTTGGCTTGCCACGCCTTACTTGACTGTAAAACTCTCACTCTTACCG
AACTTGGCCGTAACCTGCCAACCAAAGCGAGAACAAAACATAACATCAAACGAATCGACCGATTGTTAGG
TAATCGTCACCTCCACAAAGAGCGACTCGCTGTATACCGTTGGCATGCTAGCTTTATCTGTTCGGGCAAT
ACGATGCCCATTGTACTTGTTGACTGGTCTGATATCCGTGAGCAAAAACGGCTTATGGTATTGCGAGCTT
CAGTCGCACTACACGGTCGTTCTGTTACTCTTTATGAGAAAGCGTTCCCGCTTTCAGAGCAATGTTCAAA
GAAAGCTCATGACCAATTTCTAGCCGACCTTGCGAGCATTCTACCGAGTAACACCACACCGCTCATTGTC
AGTGATGCTGGCTTTAAAGTGCCATGGTATAAATCCGTTGAGAAGCTGGGTTGGTACTGGTTAAGTCGAG
TAAGAGGAAAAGTACAATATGCAGACCTAGGAGCGGAAAACTGGAAACCTATCAGCAACTTACATGATAT
GTCATCTAGTCACTCAAAGACTTTAGGCTATAAGAGGCTGACTAAAAGCAATCCAATCTCATGCCAAATT
CTATTGTATAAATCTCGCTCTAAAGGCCGAAAAAATCAGCGCTCGACACGGACTCATTGTCACCACCCGT
CACCTAAAATCTACTCAGCGTCGGCAAAGGAGCCATGGATTCTAGCAACTAACTTACCTGTTGAAATTCG
AACACCCAAACAACTTGTTAATATCTATTCGAAGCGAATGCAGATTGAAGAAACCTTCCGAGACTTGAAA
AGTCCTGCCTACGGACTAGGCCTACGCCATAGCCGAACGAGCAGCTCAGAGCGTTTTGATATCATGCTGC
TAATCGCCCTGATGCTTCAACTAACATGTTGGCTTGCGGGCGTTCATGCTCAGAAACAAGGTTGGGACAA
GCACTTCCAGGCTAACACAGTCAGAAATCGAAACGTACTCTCAACAGTTCGCTTAGGCATGGAAGTTTTG
CGGCATTCTGGCTACACAATAACAAGGGAAGACTCACTCGTGGCTGCAACCCTGCTTACTCAAAATCTAT
TCACACATGGTTACGTTTTGGGGAAATTATGAGGGGATCTCTCAGCGTTAAGGGATTTTGGTCATGCATT
CTAGGTACTAAAACAATTCATCCAGTAAAATATAATATTTTATTTTCTCCCAATCAGGCTTGATCCCCAG
TAAGTCAAAAAATAGCTCGACATACTGTTCTTCCCCGATATCCTCCCTGATCGACCGGACGCAGAAGGCA
ATGTCATACCACTTGTCCGCCCTGCCGCTTCTCCCAAGATCAATAAAGCCACTTACTTTGCCATCTTTCA
CAAAGATGTTGCTGTCTCCCAGGTCGCCGTGGGAAAAGACAAGTTCCTCTTCGGGCTTTTCCGTCTTTAA
AAAATCATACAGCTCGCGCGGATCTTTAAATGGAGTGTCTTCTTCCCAGTTTTCGCAATCCACATCGGCC
AGATCGTTATTCAGTAAGTAATCCAATTCGGCTAAGCGGCTGTCTAAGCTATTCGTATAGGGACAATCCG
ATATGTCGATGGAGTGAAAGAGCCTGATGCACTCCGCATACAGCTCGATAATCTTTTCAGGGCTTTGTTC
ATCTTCATACTCTTCCGAGCAAAGGACGCCATCGGCCTCACTCATGAGCAGATTGCTCCAGCCATCATGC
CGTTCAAAGTGCAGGACCTTTGGAACAGGCAGCTTTCCTTCCAGCCATAGCATCATGTCCTTTTCCCGTT
CCACATCATAGGTGGTCCCTTTATACCGGCTGTCCGTCATTTTTAAATATAGGTTTTCATTTTCTCCCAC
CAGCTTATATACCTTAGCAGGAGACATTCCTTCCGTATCTTTTACGCAGCGGTATTTTTCGATCAGTTTT
TTCAATTCCGGTGATATTCTCATTTTAGCCAT
